Addgene plasmid #226960: DG SaCas9 puro V3
Purpose: (Empty Backbone) CBh-SaCas9-2A-Puro, and 2X hU6-sgRNA (Sa) with BbsI golden gate cloning backbone for dual gRNAs. sgRNA uses 3TC scaffold for increased sgRNA expression.
Depositing lab: Paul Thomas. Depositing organization: Adelaide University. Publication: Optimal SpCas9- and SaCas9-mediated gene editing by enhancing gRNA transcript levels through scaffold poly-T tract reduction. Chey YCJ, Gierus L, Lushington C, Arudkumar JC, B Geiger A, Staker LG, Robertson LJ, Pfitzner C, Kennedy JG, Lee RHB, Godahewa GI, Adikusuma F, Thomas PQ. BMC Genomics. 2025 Feb 12;26(1):138. doi: 10.1186/s12864-025-11317-2. PubMed 39939860.
Backbone
  Vector backbone: SaCas9v3-Puro
  Vector type: Mammalian Expression, CRISPR
  Selectable markers: Puromycin
Growth in bacteria
  Bacterial resistance: Ampicillin, 100 μg/mL
  Growth temperature: 37°C
  Growth strain: DH5alpha
  Copy number: High Copy
Gene/Insert
  Gene/Insert name: None
Terms and licenses: Academic/Nonprofit Terms; Industry Terms: Not Available to Industry
Depositor comments: Contains SaCas9-2A-Puro . Please visit https://doi.org/10.1101/2024.07.19.604224 for bioRxiv preprint.
How to cite: DG SaCas9 puro V3 was a gift from Paul Thomas (Addgene plasmid # 226960 ; http://n2t.net/addgene:226960 ; RRID:Addgene_226960)
