[The description below was written by a language model from this plasmid's Addgene catalogue record and pLannotate feature annotations shown in this document.]
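Description:
DG SaCas9 puro V3 is an 8.5 kb all-in-one mammalian CRISPR expression plasmid supplied as an empty backbone, designed to deliver Staphylococcus aureus Cas9 together with two guide RNAs from a single vector. It is propagated in E. coli as a high-copy plasmid through a ColE1/pUC-type origin with ampicillin selection (AmpR under its own bla promoter). An f1 phage origin is also present, along with short bom and rop fragments that appear to be backbone remnants. A partial AAV2 inverted terminal repeat is annotated downstream of the polyadenylation signal. Only one fragment is detected, so the record does not support treating this as an AAV packaging vector.

The nuclease cassette is driven by the CBh promoter, which the feature table resolves into a CMV enhancer, chicken β-actin promoter fragments and the hybrid CBA/MVM intron spanning the numbering origin of the circular map. This drives SaCas9 fused at its C-terminus to a nucleoplasmin bipartite nuclear localisation signal, followed by a 2A peptide (stated in the catalogue entry, not separately annotated) and puromycin N-acetyltransferase, and it terminates in a bGH poly(A) signal. Nuclease and resistance marker are therefore produced from one transcript, so puromycin can be used to enrich transfected cells. Two separate human U6 Pol III promoters, on opposite strands, each precede an Sa gRNA scaffold. Spacers for both guides are inserted by BbsI Golden Gate cloning. According to the record, the scaffold is the "3TC" variant, which raises sgRNA expression; the associated publication title attributes this to reduction of the scaffold poly-T tract. The dual-guide layout suits applications needing two simultaneous cuts, such as defined deletions or editing at two sites.
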