Features (pLannotate 1.2.2; 21 found; start..end, strand, type, name):
      1..138     +  promoter       chicken β-actin promoter (fragment): contains a 21-bp deletion relative to the standard chicken β-actin promoter
    139..366     +  intron         hybrid intron: hybrid between chicken β-actin (CBA) and minute virus of mice (MMV) introns (Gray et al., 2011)
    435..3590    +  CDS            cas9: CAS9_STAAU - Experimental evidence at protein level: Swiss-Prot protein existence level 1. CRISPR (clustered regularly interspaced short palindromic repeat) is an adaptive immune system that provides protection against mobile genetic elements (viruses, transposable elements and conjugative plasmids). CRISPR clusters contain spacers, sequences complementary to antecedent mobile elements, and target invading nucleic acids. CRISPR clusters are transcribed and processed into CRISPR RNA (crRNA). In type II CRISPR systems correct processing of pre-crRNA requires a trans- encoded small RNA (tracrRNA)
   3591..3638    +  CDS            nucleoplasmin NLS: bipartite nuclear localization signal from nucleoplasmin
   3708..4307    +  CDS            PuroR (fragment): puromycin N-acetyltransferase; pac from Streptomyces; confers resistance to puromycin
   4341..4452    +  polyA_signal   bGH poly(A) signal: bovine growth hormone polyadenylation signal
   4557..4647    +  repeat_region  AAV2 ITR (fragment): inverted terminal repeat of adeno-associated virus serotype 2 inverted
   4654..4729    -  misc_RNA       Sa gRNA scaffold: guide RNA scaffold for the Staphylococcus aureus CRISPR/Cas9 system
   4755..4995    -  promoter       U6 promoter: RNA polymerase III promoter for human U6 snRNA
   5008..5059    -  misc_feature   bom (fragment): basis of mobility region from pBR322
   5078..5533    +  rep_origin     f1 ori (sequence partly withheld): f1 bacteriophage origin of replication; arrow indicates direction of (+) strand synthesis
   5534..5583    -  misc_feature   bom (fragment): basis of mobility region from pBR322
   5685..5720    -  CDS            rop (fragment): Rop protein, which maintains plasmids at low copy number; rop
   5815..5919    +  promoter       AmpR promoter: bla
   5920..6780    +  CDS            AmpR: β-lactamase; bla; confers resistance to ampicillin, carbenicillin, and related antibiotics
   6951..7539    +  rep_origin     ori: high-copy-number ColE1/pMB1/pBR322/pUC origin of replication
   7601..7841    +  promoter       U6 promoter: RNA polymerase III promoter for human U6 snRNA
   7868..7943    +  misc_RNA       Sa gRNA scaffold: guide RNA scaffold for the Staphylococcus aureus CRISPR/Cas9 system
   7964..8249    +  enhancer       CMV enhancer: human cytomegalovirus immediate early enhancer; contains an 18-bp deletion relative to the standard CMV enhancer
   8251..8379    +  promoter       chicken β-actin promoter (fragment): contains a 21-bp deletion relative to the standard chicken β-actin promoter
   8385..8404    +  promoter       chicken β-actin promoter (fragment): contains a 21-bp deletion relative to the standard chicken β-actin promoter
>Addgene plasmid #226960 | DG SaCas9 puro V3 | addgene full sequence | sequence record 450810 | Addgene NGS Result
GGGCGGGGCGAGGGGCGGGGCGGGGCGAGGCGGAGAGGTGCGGCGGCAGCCAATCAGAGCGGCGCGCTCC
GAAAGTTTCCTTTTATGGCGAGGCGGCGGCGGCGGCGGCCCTATAAAAAGCGAAGCGCGCGGCGGGCGGG
AGTCGCTGCGCGCTGCCTTCGCCCCGTGCCCCGCTCCGCCGCCGCCTCGCGCCGCCCGCCCCGGCTCTGA
CTGACCGCGTTACTCCCACAGGTGAGCGGGCGGGACGGCCCTTCTCCTCCGGGCTGTAATTAGCTGAGCA
AGAGGTAAGGGTTTAAGGGATGGTTGGTTGGTGGGGTATTAATGTTTAATTACCTGGAGCACCTGCCTGA
AATCACTTTTTTTCAGGTTGGACCGGTGCCACCATGGCCCCAAAGAAGAAGCGGAAGGTCGGTATCCACG
GAGTCCCAGCAGCCAAGCGGAACTACATCCTGGGCCTGGACATCGGCATCACCAGCGTGGGCTACGGCAT
CATCGACTACGAGACACGGGACGTGATCGATGCCGGCGTGCGGCTGTTCAAAGAGGCCAACGTGGAAAAC
AACGAGGGCAGGCGGAGCAAGAGAGGCGCCAGAAGGCTGAAGCGGCGGAGGCGGCATAGAATCCAGAGAG
TGAAGAAGCTGCTGTTCGACTACAACCTGCTGACCGACCACAGCGAGCTGAGCGGCATCAACCCCTACGA
GGCCAGAGTGAAGGGCCTGAGCCAGAAGCTGAGCGAGGAAGAGTTCTCTGCCGCCCTGCTGCACCTGGCC
AAGAGAAGAGGCGTGCACAACGTGAACGAGGTGGAAGAGGACACCGGCAACGAGCTGTCCACCAAAGAGC
AGATCAGCCGGAACAGCAAGGCCCTGGAAGAGAAATACGTGGCCGAACTGCAGCTGGAACGGCTGAAGAA
AGACGGCGAAGTGCGGGGCAGCATCAACAGATTCAAGACCAGCGACTACGTGAAAGAAGCCAAACAGCTG
CTGAAGGTGCAGAAGGCCTACCACCAGCTGGACCAGAGCTTCATCGACACCTACATCGACCTGCTGGAAA
CCCGGCGGACCTACTATGAGGGACCTGGCGAGGGCAGCCCCTTCGGCTGGAAGGACATCAAAGAATGGTA
CGAGATGCTGATGGGCCACTGCACCTACTTCCCCGAGGAACTGCGGAGCGTGAAGTACGCCTACAACGCC
GACCTGTACAACGCCCTGAACGACCTGAACAATCTCGTGATCACCAGGGACGAGAACGAGAAGCTGGAAT
ATTACGAGAAGTTCCAGATCATCGAGAACGTGTTCAAGCAGAAGAAGAAGCCCACCCTGAAGCAGATCGC
CAAAGAAATCCTCGTGAACGAAGAGGATATTAAGGGCTACAGAGTGACCAGCACCGGCAAGCCCGAGTTC
ACCAACCTGAAGGTGTACCACGACATCAAGGACATTACCGCCCGGAAAGAGATTATTGAGAACGCCGAGC
TGCTGGATCAGATTGCCAAGATCCTGACCATCTACCAGAGCAGCGAGGACATCCAGGAAGAACTGACCAA
TCTGAACTCCGAGCTGACCCAGGAAGAGATCGAGCAGATCTCTAATCTGAAGGGCTATACCGGCACCCAC
AACCTGAGCCTGAAGGCCATCAACCTGATCCTGGACGAGCTGTGGCACACCAACGACAACCAGATCGCTA
TCTTCAACCGGCTGAAGCTGGTGCCCAAGAAGGTGGACCTGTCCCAGCAGAAAGAGATCCCCACCACCCT
GGTGGACGACTTCATCCTGAGCCCCGTCGTGAAGAGAAGCTTCATCCAGAGCATCAAAGTGATCAACGCC
ATCATCAAGAAGTACGGCCTGCCCAACGACATCATTATCGAGCTGGCCCGCGAGAAGAACTCCAAGGACG
CCCAGAAAATGATCAACGAGATGCAGAAGCGGAACCGGCAGACCAACGAGCGGATCGAGGAAATCATCCG
GACCACCGGCAAAGAGAACGCCAAGTACCTGATCGAGAAGATCAAGCTGCACGACATGCAGGAAGGCAAG
TGCCTGTACAGCCTGGAAGCCATCCCTCTGGAAGATCTGCTGAACAACCCCTTCAACTATGAGGTGGACC
ACATCATCCCCAGAAGCGTGTCCTTCGACAACAGCTTCAACAACAAGGTGCTCGTGAAGCAGGAAGAAAA
CAGCAAGAAGGGCAACCGGACCCCATTCCAGTACCTGAGCAGCAGCGACAGCAAGATCAGCTACGAAACC
TTCAAGAAGCACATCCTGAATCTGGCCAAGGGCAAGGGCAGAATCAGCAAGACCAAGAAAGAGTATCTGC
TGGAAGAACGGGACATCAACAGGTTCTCCGTGCAGAAAGACTTCATCAACCGGAACCTGGTGGATACCAG
ATACGCCACCAGAGGCCTGATGAACCTGCTGCGGAGCTACTTCAGAGTGAACAACCTGGACGTGAAAGTG
AAGTCCATCAATGGCGGCTTCACCAGCTTTCTGCGGCGGAAGTGGAAGTTTAAGAAAGAGCGGAACAAGG
GGTACAAGCACCACGCCGAGGACGCCCTGATCATTGCCAACGCCGATTTCATCTTCAAAGAGTGGAAGAA
ACTGGACAAGGCCAAAAAAGTGATGGAAAACCAGATGTTCGAGGAAAAGCAGGCCGAGAGCATGCCCGAG
ATCGAAACCGAGCAGGAGTACAAAGAGATCTTCATCACCCCCCACCAGATCAAGCACATTAAGGACTTCA
AGGACTACAAGTACAGCCACCGGGTGGACAAGAAGCCTAATAGAGAGCTGATTAACGACACCCTGTACTC
CACCCGGAAGGACGACAAGGGCAACACCCTGATCGTGAACAATCTGAACGGCCTGTACGACAAGGACAAT
GACAAGCTGAAAAAGCTGATCAACAAGAGCCCCGAAAAGCTGCTGATGTACCACCACGACCCCCAGACCT
ACCAGAAACTGAAGCTGATTATGGAACAGTACGGCGACGAGAAGAATCCCCTGTACAAGTACTACGAGGA
AACCGGGAACTACCTGACCAAGTACTCCAAAAAGGACAACGGCCCCGTGATCAAGAAGATTAAGTATTAC
GGCAACAAACTGAACGCCCATCTGGACATCACCGACGACTACCCCAACAGCAGAAACAAGGTCGTGAAGC
TGTCCCTGAAGCCCTACAGATTCGACGTGTACCTGGACAATGGCGTGTACAAGTTCGTGACCGTGAAGAA
TCTGGATGTGATCAAAAAAGAAAACTACTACGAAGTGAATAGCAAGTGCTATGAGGAAGCTAAGAAGCTG
AAGAAGATCAGCAACCAGGCCGAGTTTATCGCCTCCTTCTACAACAACGATCTGATCAAGATCAACGGCG
AGCTGTATAGAGTGATCGGCGTGAACAACGACCTGCTGAACCGGATCGAAGTGAACATGATCGACATCAC
CTACCGCGAGTACCTGGAAAACATGAACGACAAGAGGCCCCCCAGGATCATTAAGACAATCGCCTCCAAG
ACCCAGAGCATTAAGAAGTACAGCACAGACATTCTGGGCAACCTGTATGAAGTGAAATCTAAGAAGCACC
CTCAGATCATCAAAAAGGGCAAAAGGCCGGCGGCCACGAAAAAGGCCGGCCAGGCAAAAAAGAAAAAGGA
ATTCGGCAGTGGAGAGGGCAGAGGAAGTCTGCTAACATGCGGTGACGTCGAGGAGAATCCTGGCCCAATG
ACCGAGTACAAGCCCACGGTGCGCCTCGCCACCCGCGACGACGTCCCCAGGGCCGTACGCACCCTCGCCG
CCGCGTTCGCCGACTACCCCGCCACGCGCCACACCGTCGATCCGGACCGCCACATCGAGCGGGTCACCGA
GCTGCAAGAACTCTTCCTCACGCGCGTCGGGCTCGACATCGGCAAGGTGTGGGTCGCGGACGACGGCGCC
GCGGTGGCGGTCTGGACCACGCCGGAGAGCGTCGAAGCGGGGGCGGTGTTCGCCGAGATCGGCCCGCGCA
TGGCCGAGTTGAGCGGTTCCCGGCTGGCCGCGCAGCAACAGATGGAAGGCCTCCTGGCGCCGCACCGGCC
CAAGGAGCCCGCGTGGTTCCTGGCCACCGTCGGAGTCTCGCCCGACCACCAGGGCAAGGGTCTGGGCAGC
GCCGTCGTGCTCCCCGGAGTGGAGGCGGCCGAGCGCGCCGGGGTGCCCGCCTTCCTGGAGACCTCCGCGC
CCCGCAACCTCCCCTTCTACGAGCGGCTCGGCTTCACCGTCACCGCCGACGTCGAGGTGCCCGAAGGACC
GCGCACCTGGTGCATGACCCGCAAGCCCGGTGCCTGAGAATTCTAACTAGAGCTCGCTGATCAGCCTCGA
CTGTGCCTTCTAGTTGCCAGCCATCTGTTGTTTGCCCCTCCCCCGTGCCTTCCTTGACCCTGGAAGGTGC
CACTCCCACTGTCCTTTCCTAATAAAATGAGGAAATTGCATCGCATTGTCTGAGTAGGTGTCATTCTATT
CTGGGGGGTGGGGTGGGGCAGGACAGCAAGGGGGAGGATTGGGAAGAGAATAGCAGGCATGCTGGGGAGC
GGCCGCAGGAACCCCTAGTGATGGAGTTGGCCACTCCCTCTCTGCGCGCTCGCTCGCTCACTGAGGCCGG
GCGACCAAAGGTCGCCCGACGCCCGGGAAAAAATCTCGCCAACAAGTTGACGAGATAAACACGGCATTTT
GCCTTGTTTCAGTAGATTCTGTTTCCAGAGTACTGAAACGTCTTCTCGAAGACCCCGGTGTTTCGTCCTT
TCCACAAGATATATAAAGCCAAGAAATCGAAATACTTTCAAGTTACGGTAAGCATATGATAGTCCATTTT
AAAACATAATTTTAAAACTGCAAACTACCCAAGAAATTATTACTTTCTACGTCACGTATTTTGTACTAAT
ATCTTTGTGTTTACAGTCAAATTAATTCCAATTATCTCTCTAACAGCCTTGTATCGTATATGCAAATATG
AAGGAATCATGGGAAATAGGCCCTCCCTGCAGGGGCGCCTGATGCGGTATTTTCTCCTTACGCATCTGTG
CGGTATTTCACACCGCATA
[95 nt withheld, positions 5060-5154]
T
[46 nt withheld, positions 5156-5201]
C
[141 nt withheld, positions 5203-5343]
CCTTTGACGTTGGAGTCCACGTTCTTT
[37 nt withheld, positions 5371-5407]
ACTCTATCTCGGGCTATTCTTTTGATTTATAAGGGATTTTGCCGATTTCGGTCTATTGGTTAAAAAATGA
GCTGATTTAACAAAAATTTAACGCGAATTTTAACAAAATATTAACGTTTACAATTTTATGGTGCACTCTC
AGTACAATCTGCTCTGATGCCGCATAGTTAAGCCAGCCCCGACACCCGCCAACACCCGCTGACGCGCCCT
GACGGGCTTGTCTGCTCCCGGCATCCGCTTACAGACAAGCTGTGACCGTCTCCGGGAGCTGCATGTGTCA
GAGGTTTTCACCGTCATCACCGAAACGCGCGAGACGAAAGGGCCTCGTGATACGCCTATTTTTATAGGTT
AATGTCATGATAATAATGGTTTCTTAGACGTCAGGTGGCACTTTTCGGGGAAATGTGCGCGGAACCCCTA
TTTGTTTATTTTTCTAAATACATTCAAATATGTATCCGCTCATGAGACAATAACCCTGATAAATGCTTCA
ATAATATTGAAAAAGGAAGAGTATGAGTATTCAACATTTCCGTGTCGCCCTTATTCCCTTTTTTGCGGCA
TTTTGCCTTCCTGTTTTTGCTCACCCAGAAACGCTGGTGAAAGTAAAAGATGCTGAAGATCAGTTGGGTG
CACGAGTGGGTTACATCGAACTGGATCTCAACAGCGGTAAGATCCTTGAGAGTTTTCGCCCCGAAGAACG
TTTTCCAATGATGAGCACTTTTAAAGTTCTGCTATGTGGCGCGGTATTATCCCGTATTGACGCCGGGCAA
GAGCAACTCGGTCGCCGCATACACTATTCTCAGAATGACTTGGTTGAGTACTCACCAGTCACAGAAAAGC
ATCTTACGGATGGCATGACAGTAAGAGAATTATGCAGTGCTGCCATAACCATGAGTGATAACACTGCGGC
CAACTTACTTCTGACAACGATCGGAGGACCGAAGGAGCTAACCGCTTTTTTGCACAACATGGGGGATCAT
GTAACTCGCCTTGATCGTTGGGAACCGGAGCTGAATGAAGCCATACCAAACGACGAGCGTGACACCACGA
TGCCTGTAGCAATGGCAACAACGTTGCGCAAACTATTAACTGGCGAACTACTTACTCTAGCTTCCCGGCA
ACAATTAATAGACTGGATGGAGGCGGATAAAGTTGCAGGACCACTTCTGCGCTCGGCCCTTCCGGCTGGC
TGGTTTATTGCTGATAAATCTGGAGCCGGTGAGCGTGGAAGCCGCGGTATCATTGCAGCACTGGGGCCAG
ATGGTAAGCCCTCCCGTATCGTAGTTATCTACACGACGGGGAGTCAGGCAACTATGGATGAACGAAATAG
ACAGATCGCTGAGATAGGTGCCTCACTGATTAAGCATTGGTAACTGTCAGACCAAGTTTACTCATATATA
CTTTAGATTGATTTAAAACTTCATTTTTAATTTAAAAGGATCTAGGTGAAGATCCTTTTTGATAATCTCA
TGACCAAAATCCCTTAACGTGAGTTTTCGTTCCACTGAGCGTCAGACCCCGTAGAAAAGATCAAAGGATC
TTCTTGAGATCCTTTTTTTCTGCGCGTAATCTGCTGCTTGCAAACAAAAAAACCACCGCTACCAGCGGTG
GTTTGTTTGCCGGATCAAGAGCTACCAACTCTTTTTCCGAAGGTAACTGGCTTCAGCAGAGCGCAGATAC
CAAATACTGTTCTTCTAGTGTAGCCGTAGTTAGGCCACCACTTCAAGAACTCTGTAGCACCGCCTACATA
CCTCGCTCTGCTAATCCTGTTACCAGTGGCTGCTGCCAGTGGCGATAAGTCGTGTCTTACCGGGTTGGAC
TCAAGACGATAGTTACCGGATAAGGCGCAGCGGTCGGGCTGAACGGGGGGTTCGTGCACACAGCCCAGCT
TGGAGCGAACGACCTACACCGAACTGAGATACCTACAGCGTGAGCTATGAGAAAGCGCCACGCTTCCCGA
AGGGAGAAAGGCGGACAGGTATCCGGTAAGCGGCAGGGTCGGAACAGGAGAGCGCACGAGGGAGCTTCCA
GGGGGAAACGCCTGGTATCTTTATAGTCCTGTCGGGTTTCGCCACCTCTGACTTGAGCGTCGATTTTTGT
GATGCTCGTCAGGGGGGCGGAGCCTATGGAAAAACGCCAGCAACGCGGCCTTTTTACGGTTCCTGGCCTT
TTGCTGGCCTTTTGCTCACATGTGAGGGCCTATTTCCCATGATTCCTTCATATTTGCATATACGATACAA
GGCTGTTAGAGAGATAATTGGAATTAATTTGACTGTAAACACAAAGATATTAGTACAAAATACGTGACGT
AGAAAGTAATAATTTCTTGGGTAGTTTGCAGTTTTAAAATTATGTTTTAAAATGGACTATCATATGCTTA
CCGTAACTTGAAAGTATTTCGATTTCTTGGCTTTATATATCTTGTGGAAAGGACGAAACACCGGGTCTTC
GAGAAGACCTGTTTCAGTACTCTGGAAACAGAATCTACTGAAACAAGGCAAAATGCCGTGTTTATCTCGT
CAACTTGTTGGCGAGATTTTTTGCGGCCGCGGTACCCGTTACATAACTTACGGTAAATGGCCCGCCTGGC
TGACCGCCCAACGACCCCCGCCCATTGACGTCAATAGTAACGCCAATAGGGACTTTCCATTGACGTCAAT
GGGTGGAGTATTTACGGTAAACTGCCCACTTGGCAGTACATCAAGTGTATCATATGCCAAGTACGCCCCC
TATTGACGTCAATGACGGTAAATGGCCCGCCTGGCATTGTGCCCAGTACATGACCTTATGGGACTTTCCT
ACTTGGCAGTACATCTACGTATTAGTCATCGCTATTACCATGGTCGAGGTGAGCCCCACGTTCTGCTTCA
CTCTCCCCATCTCCCCCCCCTCCCCACCCCCAATTTTGTATTTATTTATTTTTTAATTATTTTGTGCAGC
GATGGGGGCGGGGGGGGGGGGGGGGCGCGGCGCCNNGGGGGGGGGGGGGGGGGNGGGNGGGGGGGGGGGG
GSGGAGGKSSKSGRSKKGNNNGGGGRSKGKNSYGDNRRMTNNGSCSSSBGCNSCGCWMNGATWWRAGMNR
SGGRKKKTTAGGTGRKSATRKRCA
